Addgene plasmid #202136: pL0_BC-ER_sig_pep
Purpose: Level 0 plasmid containing a kozak consensus sequence and a ER signal peptide sequence with BC overhangs used to build level 1 constructs.
Depositing lab: Christopher Dupont. Depositing organization: J. Craig Venter Institute (JCVI). Publication: Universal loop assembly: open, efficient and cross-kingdom DNA fabrication. Pollak B, Matute T, Nunez I, Cerda A, Lopez C, Vargas V, Kan A, Bielinski V, von Dassow P, Dupont CL, Federici F. Synth Biol (Oxf). 2020;5(1):ysaa001. doi: 10.1093/synbio/ysaa001. Epub 2020 Feb 5. PubMed 32161816.
Backbone
  Vector backbone: pL0R
  Vector type: Synthetic Biology
Growth in bacteria
  Bacterial resistance: Spectinomycin, 50 μg/mL
  Growth temperature: 37°C
  Growth strain: DH5alpha
  Copy number: High Copy
Gene/Insert
  Gene/Insert name: Endoplasmic reticulum signal peptide
  Species: Phaeodactylum tricornutum
  Insert size (bp): 118
  Mutation: None
  Cloning method: Gibson Cloning
How to cite: pL0_BC-ER_sig_pep was a gift from Christopher Dupont (Addgene plasmid # 202136 ; http://n2t.net/addgene:202136 ; RRID:Addgene_202136)
