[The description below was written by a language model from this plasmid's Addgene catalogue record and pLannotate feature annotations shown in this document.]
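Description:
pL0_BC-ER_sig_pep is a Level 0 part plasmid from the Universal Loop assembly system, a hierarchical DNA fabrication scheme intended to work across kingdoms. It is built on the small pL0R synthetic biology backbone; the sequenced record is about 2.2 kb. It is propagated in E. coli from a high-copy ColE1/pUC-type origin. Selection is with spectinomycin, conferred by the aadA aminoglycoside adenylyltransferase gene, which in this circular record spans the numbering origin.

The payload is a 118 bp insert from the diatom Phaeodactylum tricornutum, comprising a Kozak consensus sequence followed by an endoplasmic reticulum signal peptide, with no mutations recorded. The part is flanked by the "B" and "C" overhangs of the assembly syntax. These define its position when it is released and joined with other Level 0 parts, such as a promoter, a coding sequence and a terminator, into a Level 1 transcription unit. In that context the Kozak sequence supplies a translation initiation context, and the signal peptide forms an N-terminal fusion that directs the downstream protein into the ER and secretory pathway. The plasmid carries no promoter or terminator for the part and serves as a storage and donor vector rather than an expression construct.

The automated annotation does not label the insert itself. Apart from the origin and aadA, it reports only a short pUC-type multiple cloning site fragment and a small fragment matching the Tn5 transposase. The latter is probably a backbone remnant or incidental similarity rather than a functional gene. The insert was placed in the backbone by Gibson cloning.
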