Features (pLannotate 1.2.2; 4 found; start..end, strand, type, name):
    160..276     -  CDS            tnpA (fragment): TN5P_ECOLX - Also known as tnp. Experimental evidence at protein level: Swiss-Prot protein existence level 1. Mediates transposition of transposon Tn5 by a 'cut and paste' mechanism. First, the monomeric transposase binds the 19 bp inverted DNA repeats flanking the transposon. Then, dimerization of the DNA- bound transposase creates a synaptic DNA complex. After nicking of the first DNA strand, excision of the transposon proceeds through a series of intermediates. The transposase then mediates the insertion of the transposon at a new site by strand transfer. The activity of the wild- type tran
    277..309     -  misc_feature   MCS (fragment): pUC18/19 multiple cloning site
    828..1416    -  rep_origin     ori: high-copy-number ColE1/pMB1/pBR322/pUC origin of replication
   1510..128     -  CDS            aadA (across the origin): S3AD_ECOLX - Experimental evidence at protein level: Swiss-Prot protein existence level 1. Mediates bacterial resistance to the antibiotics streptomycin and spectinomycin. From Escherichia coli.
>Addgene plasmid #202136 | pL0_BC-ER_sig_pep | addgene full sequence | sequence record 405583 | Addgene NGS Result
TTCAGGCCGCCATCCACTGCGGAGCCGTACAAATGTACGGCCAGCAACGTCGGTTCGAGATGGCGCTCGA
TGACGCCAACTACCTCTGATAGTTGAGTCGATACTTCGGCGATCACCGCTTCCCTCATGCGAAACGATCC
TCATCCTGTCTCTTGATCAGATATTGATCCCCTGCGCCATCAGATCCTTGGCGGCAAGAAAGCCATCCAG
TTTACTTTGCAGGGCTTCCCAACCTTACCAGAGGGCGCCCCAGCTGGCAATTCCGGTTCGCTTGCTAAGC
TTGCATGCCTGCAAGTCGACTCTAGAGGAGCGGTGATCACAGGCAGCAACGCTCTGTCATCGTTACAATC
AACATGCTACCCTCCGCGAGATCATCCGTGTTTCAAACCCGGCAGCTTAGTTGCCGTTCTTCCGAATAGC
ATCGGTAACATGAGCAAAGTCTGCCGCCTTACAACGGCTCTCCCGCTGACGCCGTCCCGGACTGATGGGC
TGCCTGTATCGAGTGGTGATTTTGTGCCGAGCTCATTACTCGCATCCATTCTCAGGCTGTCTCGTCTCGT
CTCAGGTCTCATACTGGGGCCACCATGATATTCATGAGAATTGCCGTAGCAGCACTGGCCTTGCTGGCTG
CTCCCTCCATTCGTGCCGAAGAGGCCGGTGAAGAGGCCAAGATGGGTACCGTGCAAATGCGAGACCACCA
GGATACATAGATTACCACAACTCCGAGCCCTTCCACCCACAGAATCAGGGGATAACGCAGGAAAGAACAT
GTGAGCAAAAGGCCAGCAAAAGGCCAGGAACCGTAAAAAGGCCGCGTTGCTGGCGTTTTTCCATAGGCTC
CGCCCCCCTGACGAGCATCACAAAAATCGACGCTCAAGTCAGAGGTGGCGAAACCCGACAGGACTATAAA
GATACCAGGCGTTTCCCCCTGGAAGCTCCCTCGTGCGCTCTCCTGTTCCGACCCTGCCGCTTACCGGATA
CCTGTCCGCCTTTCTCCCTTCGGGAAGCGTGGCGCTTTCTCATAGCTCACGCTGTAGGTATCTCAGTTCG
GTGTAGGTCGTTCGCTCCAAGCTGGGCTGTGTGCACGAACCCCCCGTTCAGCCCGACCGCTGCGCCTTAT
CCGGTAACTATCGTCTTGAGTCCAACCCGGTAAGACACGACTTATCGCCACTGGCAGCAGCCACTGGTAA
CAGGATTAGCAGAGCGAGGTATGTAGGCGGTGCTACAGAGTTCTTGAAGTGGTGGCCTAACTACGGCTAC
ACTAGAAGAACAGTATTTGGTATCTGCGCTCTGCTGAAGCCAGTTACCTTCGGAAAAAGAGTTGGTAGCT
CTTGATCCGGCAAACAAACCACCGCTGGTAGCGGTGGTTTTTTTGTTTGCAAGCAGCAGATTACGCGCAG
AAAAAAAGGATCTCAAGAAGATCCTTTGATCTTTTCTACGGGGTCTGACGCTCAGTGGAACGAAAACTCA
CGTTAAGGGATTTTGGTCATGCATTCTAGGTGATTATTATTTGCCGACTACCTTGGTGATCTCGCCTTTC
ACGTAGTGGACAAATTCTTCCAACTGATCTGCGCGCGAGGCCAAGCGATCTTCTTCTTGTCCAAGATAAG
CCTGTCTAGCTTCAAGTATGACGGGCTGATACTGGGCCGGCAGGCGCTCCATTGCCCAGTCGGCAGCGAC
ATCCTTCGGCGCGATTTTGCCGGTTACTGCGCTGTACCAAATGCGGGACAACGTAAGCACTACATTTCGC
TCATCGCCAGCCCAGTCGGGCGGCGAGTTCCATAGCGTTAAGGTTTCATTTAGCGCCTCAAATAGATCCT
GTTCAGGAACCGGATCAAAGAGTTCCTCCGCCGCTGGACCTACCAAGGCAACGCTATGTTCTCTTGCTTT
TGTCAGCAAGATAGCCAGATCAATGTCGATCGTGGCTGGCTCGAAGATACCAGCAAGAATGTCATTGCGC
TGCCATTCTCCAAATTGCAGTTCGCGCTTAGCTGGATAACGCCACGGAATGATGTCGTCGTGCACAACAA
TGGTGACTTCTACAGCGCGGAGAATCTCACTCTCTCCAGGGGAAGCCGAAGTTTCCAAAAGGTCGTTGAT
CAAAGCTCGCCGCGTTGTTTCATCAAGCCTTACGGTCACCGTAACCAGCAAATCAATATCACTGTGTGGC
